>Addgene plasmid #158514 | pZA36 | addgene full sequence | sequence record 310389 | Addgene NGS Result
GGGACACGAAGTGGTTTAAACTATCAGTGTTTGACAGGATATATTGGCGGGTAAACCTAAGAGAAAAGAG
CGTTTATTAGAATAATCGGATATTTAAAAGGGCGTGAAAAGGTTTATCCGTTCGTCCATTTGTATGTGCC
AACCACAGGAACCGTAAAAAGGCCGCGTTGCTGGCGTTTTTCCATAGGCTCCGCCCCCCTGACGAGCATC
ACAAAAATCGACGCTCAAGTCAGAGGTGGCGAAACCCGACAGGACTATAAAGATACCAGGCGTTTCCCCC
TGGAAGCTCCCTCGTGCGCTCTCCTGTTCCGACCCTGCCGCTTACCGGATACCTGTCCGCCTTTCTCCCT
TCGGGAAGCGTGGCGCTTTCTCATAGCTCACGCTGTAGGTATCTCAGTTCGGTGTAGGTCGTTCGCTCCA
AGCTGGGCTGTGTGCACGAACCCCCCGTTCAGCCCGACCGCTGCGCCTTATCCGGTAACTATCGTCTTGA
GTCCAACCCGGTAAGACACGACTTATCGCCACTGGCAGCAGCCACTGGTAACAGGATTAGCAGAGCGAGG
TATGTAGGCGGTGCTACAGAGTTCTTGAAGTGGTGGCCTAACTACGGCTACACTAGAAGGACAGTATTTG
GTATCTGCGCTCTGCTGAAGCCAGTTACCTTCGGAAAAAGAGTTGGTAGCTCTTGATCCGGCAAACAAAC
CACCGCTGGTAGCGGTGGTTTTTTTGTTTGCAAGCAGCAGATTACGCGCAGAAAAAAAGGATCTCAAGAA
GATCCTTTGATCTTTTCTACGGGGTCTGACGCTCAGTGGAACGAAAACTCACGTTAAGGGATTTTGGTCA
TGAGATTATCAAAAAGGATCTTCACCTAGATCCTTTTAAATTAAAAATGAAGTTTTAAATCAATCTAAAG
TATATATGAGTAAACTTGGTCTGACAGCTAAAACAATTCATCCAGTAAAATATAATATTTTATTTTCTCC
CAATCAGGCTTGATCCCCAGTAAGTCAAAAAATAGCTCGACATACTGTTCTTCCCCGATATCCTCCCTGA
TCGACCGGACGCAGAAGGCAATGTCATACCACTTGTCCGCCCTGCCGCTTCTCCCAAGATCAATAAAGCC
ACTTACTTTGCCATCTTTCACAAAGATGTTGCTGTCTCCCAGGTCGCCGTGGGAAAAGACAAGTTCCTCT
TCGGGCTTTTCCGTCTTTAAAAAATCATACAGCTCGCGCGGATCTTTAAATGGAGTGTCCTCTTCCCAGT
TTTCGCAATCCACATCGGCCAGATCGTTATTCAGTAAGTAATCCAATTCGGCTAAGCGGCTGTCTAAGCT
ATTCGTATAGGGACAATCCGATATGTCGATGGAGTGAAAGAGCCTGATGCACTCCGCATACAGCTCGATA
ATCTTTTCAGGGCTTTGTTCATCTTCATACTCTTCCGAGCAAAGGACGCCATCGGCCTCACTCATGAGCA
GATTGCTCCAGCCATCATGCCGTTCAAAGTGCAGGACCTTTGGAACAGGCAGCTTTCCTTCCAGCCATAG
CATCATGTCCTTTTCCCGTTCCACATCATAGGTGGTCCCTTTATACCGGCTGTCCGTCATTTTTAAATAT
AGGTTTTCATTTTCTCCCACCAGCTTATATACCTTAGCAGGAGACATTCCTTCCGTATCTTTTGCGCAGC
GGTATTTTTCGATCAGTTTTTTCAATTCCGGTGATATTCTCATTTTAGCCATACTCTTCCTTTTTCAATA
TTATTGAAGCATTTATCAAGGTTATTGTCTCATGAGCGGATACATATTTGAATGTATTTAGAAAAATAAA
CAAATAGGGGTTCCGCGCACGAATTGGCCAGCGCTGCCATTTTTGGGGTGAGGCCGTTCGCGGCCGAGGG
GCGCAGCCCCTGGGGGGATGGGAGCTCGGTGCCTTGATGTGGGCGCCGGCGGTCGAGTGGCGACGGCGCG
GCTTGTCCGCGCCCTGGTAGATTGCCTGGCCGTAGGCCAGCCATTTTTGAGCGGCCAGCGGCCGCGATAG
GCCGACGCGAAGCGGCGGGGCGTAGGGAGCGCAGCGACCGAAGGGTAGGCGCTTTTTGCAGCTCTTCGGC
TGTGCGCTGGCCAGACAGTTATGCACAGGCCAGGCGGGTTTTAAGAGTTTTAATAAGTTTTAAAGAGTTT
TAGGCGGAAAAATCGCCTTTTTTCTCTTTTATATCAGTCACTTACATGTGTGACCGGTTCCCAATGTACG
GCTTTGGGTTCCCAATGTACGGGTTCCGGTTCCCAATGTACGGCTTTGGGTTCCCAATGTACGTGCTATC
CACAGGAAAGAAGCTTTTTCGACCTTTTTCCCCTGCTAGGGCAATTTGCCCTAGCATCTGCTCCGTACAT
TAGGAACCGGCGGATGCTTCGCCCTCGATCAGGTTGCGGTAGCGCATGACTAGGATCGGGCCAGCCTGCC
CCGCCTCCTCCTTCAAATCGTACTCCGGCAGGTCATTTGACCCGATCAGCTTGCGCACGGTGAAACAGAA
CTTCTTGAACTCTCCGGCGCTGCCACTGCGTTCGTAGATCGTCTTGAACAACCATCTGGCTTCTGCCTTG
CCTGCGGCGCGGCGTGCCAGGCGGTAGAGAAAACGGCCGATGCCGGGATCGATCAAAAAGTAATCGGGGT
GAACCGTCAGCACGTCCGGGTTCTTGCCTTCTGTGATCTCGCGGTACATCCAATCAGCTAGCTCGATCTC
GATGTACTCCGGCCGCCCGGTTTCGCTCTTTACGATCTTGTAGCGGCTAATCAAGGCTTCACCCTCGGAT
ACCGTCACCAGGCGGCCGTTCTTGGCCTTCTTCGTACGCTGCATGGCAACGTGCGTGGTGTTTAACCGAA
TGCAGGTTTCTACCAGGTCGTCTTTCTGCTTTCCGCCATCGGCTCGCCGGCAGAACTTGAGTACGTCCGC
AACGTGTGGACGGAACACGCGGCCGGGCTTGTCTCCCTTCCCTTCCCGGTATCGGTTCATGGATTCGGTT
AGATGGGAAACCGCCATCAGTACCAGGTCGTAATCCCACACACTGGCCATGCCGGCCGGCCCTGCGGAAA
CCTCTACGTGCCCGTCTGGAAGCTCGTAGCGGATCACCTCGCCAGCTCGTCGGTCACGCTTCGACAGACG
GAAAACGGCCACGTCCATGATGCTGCGACTATCGCGGGTGCCCACGTCATAGAGCATCGGAACGAAAAAA
TCTGGTTGCTCGTCGCCCTTGGGCGGCTTCCTAATCGACGACGCACCGGCTGCCGGCGGTTGCCGGGATT
CTTTGCGGATTCGATCAGCGGCCGCTTGCCACGATTCACCGGGGCGTGCTTCTGCCTCGATGCGTTGCCG
CTGGGCGGCCTGCGCGGCCTTCAACTTCTCCACCAGGTCATCACCCAGCGCCGCGCCGATTTGTACCGGG
CCGGATGGTTTGCGACCGCTCACGCCGATTCCTCGGGCTTGGGGGTTCCAGTGCCATTGCAGGGCCGGCA
GACAACCCAGCCGCTTACGCCTGGCCAACCGCCCGTTCCTCCACACATGGGGCATTCCACGGCGTCGGTG
CCTGGTTGTTCTTGATTTTCCATGCCGCCTCCTTTAGCCGCTAAAATTCATCTACTCATTTATTCATTTG
CTCATTTACTCTGGTAGCTGCGCGATGTATTCAGATAGCAGCTCGGTAATGGTCTTGCCTTGGCGTACCG
CGTACATCTTCAGCTTGGTGTGATCCTCCGCCGGCAACTGAAAGTTGACCCGCTTCATGGCTGGCGTGTC
TGCCAGGCTGGCCAACGTTGCAGCCTTGCTGCTGCGTGCGCTCGGACGGCCGGCACTTAGCGTGTTTGTG
CTTTTGCTCATTTTCTCTTTACCTCATTAACTCAAATGAGTTTTGATTTAATTTCAGCGGCCAGCGCCTG
GACCTCGCGGGCAGCGTCGCCCTCGGGTTCTGATTCAAGAACGGTTGTGCCGGCGGCGGCAGTGCCTGGG
TAGCTCACGCGCTGCGTGATACGGGACTCAAGAATGGGCAGCTCGTACCCGGCCAGCGCCTCGGCAACCT
CACCGCCGATGCGCGTGCCTTTGATCGCCCGCGACACGACAAAGGCCGCTTGTAGCCTTCCATCCGTGAC
CTCAATGCGCTGCTTAACCAGCTCCACCAGGTCGGCGGTGGCCCATATGTCGTAAGGGCTTGGCTGCACC
GGAATCAGCACGAAGTCGGCTGCCTTGATCGCGGACACAGCCAAGTCCGCCGCCTGGGGCGCTCCGTCGA
TCACTACGAAGTCGCGCCGGCCGATGGCCTTCACGTCGCGGTCAATCGTCGGGCGGTCGATGCCGACAAC
GGTTAGCGGTTGATCTTCCCGCACGGCCGCCCAATCGCGGGCACTGCCCTGGGGATCGGAATCGACTAAC
AGAACATCGGCCCCGGCGAGTTGCAGGGCGCGGGCTAGATGGGTTGCGATGGTCGTCTTGCCTGACCCGC
CTTTCTGGTTAAGTACAGCGATAACCTTCATGCGTTCCCCTTGCGTATTTGTTTATTTACTCATCGCATC
ATATACGCAGCGACCGCATGACGCAAGCTGTTTTACTCAAATACACATCACCTTTTTAGACGGCGGCGCT
CGGTTTCTTCAGCGGCCAAGCTGGCCGGCCAGGCCGCCAGCTTGGCATCAGACAAACCGGCCAGGATTTC
ATGCAGCCGCACGGCTGATGGGCTGCCTGTATCGAGTGGTGATTTTGTGCCGAGCTGCCGGTCGGGGAGC
TGTTGGCTGGCTGGTGGCAGGATATATTGTGGTGTAAACAAATTGACGCTTAGACAACTTAATAACACAT
TGCGGACGTTTTTAATGTACTGGGGTGGATGCAGTGGGCCCCACTCTGTGTGCCGAATTCGGATCCGGAG
AGCGGAGAATTAAGGGAGTCACGTTATGACCCCCGCCGATGACGCGGGACAAGCCGTTTTACGTTTGGAA
CTGACAGAACCGCAACGTTGAAGGAGCCACTCAGCCGCGGGTTTCTGGAGTTTAATGAGCTAAGCACATA
CGTCAGAAACCATTATTGCGCGTTCAAAAGTCGCCTAAGGTCACTATCAGCTAGCAAATATTTCTTGTCA
AAAATGCTCCACTGACGTTCCATAAATTCCCCTCGGTATCCAATTAGAGTCTCATATTCACTCTCAATCC
AAATAATCTGCACCGGATCTGGATCGTTTCGCATGATTGAACAAGATGGATTGCACGCAGGTTCTCCGGC
CGCTTGGGTGGAGAGGCTATTCGGCTATGACTGGGCACAACAGACAATCGGCTGCTCTGATGCCGCCGTG
TTCCGGCTGTCAGCGCAGGGGCGCCCGGTTCTTTTTGTCAAGACCGACCTGTCCGGTGCCCTGAATGAAC
TCCAGGACGAGGCAGCGCGGCTATCGTGGCTGGCCACGACGGGCGTTCCTTGCGCAGCTGTGCTCGACGT
TGTCACTGAAGCGGGAAGGGACTGGCTGCTATTGGGCGAAGTGCCGGGGCAGGATCTCCTGTCATCTCAC
CTTGCTCCTGCCGAGAAAGTATCCATCATGGCTGATGCAATGCGGCGGCTGCATACGCTTGATCCGGCTA
CCTGCCCATTCGACCACCAAGCGAAACATCGCATCGAGCGAGCACGTACTCGGATGGAAGCCGGTCTTGT
CGATCAGGATGATCTGGACGAAGAGCATCAGGGGCTCGCGCCAGCCGAACTGTTCGCCAGGCTCAAGGCG
CGTATGCCCGACGGCGAGGATCTCGTCGTGACTCATGGCGATGCCTGCTTGCCGAATATCATGGTGGAAA
ATGGCCGCTTTTCTGGATTCATCGACTGTGGCCGGCTGGGTGTGGCGGACCGCTATCAGGACATAGCGTT
GGCTACCCGTGATATTGCTGAAGAGCTTGGCGGCGAATGGGCTGACCGCTTCCTCGTGCTTTACGGTATC
GCCGCTCCCGATTCGCAGCGCATCGCCTTCTATCGCCTTCTTGACGAGTTCTTCTGAGCGGGTCTGGATC
TAGAGTCAAGCAGATCGTTCAAACATTTGGCAATAAAGTTTCTTAAGATTGAATCCTGTTGCCGGTCTTG
CGATGATTATCATATAATTTCTGTTGAATTACGTTAAGCATGTAATAATTAACATGTAATGCATGACGTT
ATTTATGAGATGGGTTTTTATGATTAGAGTCCCGCAATTATACATTTAATACGCGATAGAAAACAAAATA
TAGCGCGCAAACTAGGATAAATTATCGCGCGCGGTGTCATCTATGTTACTAGATCGACGCTGCAAGAATT
CAAGCTTGGAGGAATTCCAATCCCACAAAAATCTGAGCTTAACAGCACAGTTGCTCCTCTCAGAGCAGAA
TCGGGTATTCAACACCCTCATATCAACTACTACGTTGTGTATAACGGTCCACATGCCGGTATATACGATG
ACTGGGGTTGTACAAAGGCGGCAACAAACGGCGTTCCCGGAGTTGCACACAAGAAATTTGCCACTATTAC
AGAGGCAAGAGCAGCAGCTGACGCGTACACAACAAGTCAGCAAACAGACAGGTTGAACTTCATCCCCAAA
GGAGAAGCTCAACTCAAGCCCAAGAGCTTTGCTAAGGCCCTAACAAGCCCACCAAAGCAAAAAGCCCACT
GGCTCACGCTAGGAACCAAAAGGCCCAGCAGTGATCCAGCCCCAAAAGAGATCTCCTTTGCCCCGGAGAT
TACAATGGACGATTTCCTCTATCTTTACGATCTAGGAAGGAAGTTCGAAGGTGAAGGTGACGACACTATG
TTCACCACTGATAATGAGAAGGTTAGCCTCTTCAATTTCAGAAAGAATGCTGACCCACAGATGGTTAGAG
AGGCCTACGCAGCAAGTCTCATCAAGACGATCTACCCGAGTAACAATCTCCAGGAGATCAAATACCTTCC
CAAGAAGGTTAAAGATGCAGTCAAAAGATTCAGGACTAATTGCATCAAGAACACAGAGAAAGACATATTT
CTCAAGATCAGAAGTACTATTCCAGTATGGACGATTCAAGGCTTGCTTCATAAACCAAGGCAAGTAATAG
AGATTGGAGTCTCTAAAAAGGTAGTTCCTACTGAATCTAAGGCCATGCATGGAGTCTAAGATTCAAATCG
AGGATCTAACAGAACTCGCCGTCAAGACTGGCGAACAGTTCATACAGAGTCTTTTACGACTCAATGACAA
GAAGAAAATCTTCGTCAACATGGTGGAGCACGACACTCTGGTCTACTCCAAAAATGTCAAAGATACAGTC
TCAGAAGATCAAAGGGCTATTGAGACTTTTCAACAAAGGATAATTTCGGGAAACCTCCTCGGATTCCATT
GCCCAGCTATCTGTCACTTCATCGAAAGGACAGTAGAAAAGGAAGGTGGCTCCTACAAATGCCATCATTG
CGATAAAGGAAAGGCTATCATTCAAGATCTCTCTGCCGACAGTGGTCCCAAAGATGGACCCCCACCCACG
AGGAGCATCGTGGAAAAAGAAGAGGTTCCAACCACGTCTACAAAGCAAGTGGATTGATGTGACATCTCCA
CTGACGTAAGGGATGACGCACAATCCCACTATCCTTCGCAAGACCCTTCCTCTATATAAGGAAGTTCATT
TCATTTGGAGAGGACACGCTCGAGTATAAGAGCTCATTTTTACAACAATTACCAACAACAACAAACAACA
AACAACATTACAATTACATTTACAATTATCGATACAATGGTGGACGCTGTTGTAACAGTGTTTTTAGAGA
AAACCTTGAACATCGAAGAAGAAAAAGGCCGAACCGTATCGGACTACCGAAAACAGTTGGAAGATTTGCA
AAGCGAATTGAAATATATGCAGTCTTTTCTCAAGGATGCAGAGAGGCAGAAGAGAACTAATGAAACGTTG
CGTACTCTTGTTGCGGATTTACGAGAACTGGTTTACGAAGCTGAGGATATACTTGTGGATTGTCAGCTCG
CGGATGGTGATGATGGGAACGAGCAAAGGTCATCAAATGCGTGGCTTTCGCGGCTTCATCCTGCCCGGGT
TCCGTTGCAGTACAAGAAAAGCAAACGTTTGCAAGAGATCAATGAGAGGATAACGAAAATAAAGAGTCAA
GTAGAGCCTTATTTCGAATTCATAACGCCGAGTAATGTTGGAAGAGATAATGGAACTGATCGGTGGAGCT
CTCCGGTGTATGATCATACTCAGGTGGTTGGTTTGGAAGGAGATAAAAGAAAAATCAAGGAGTGGCTCTT
TCGATCAAACGACAGCCAGCTTTTGATAATGGCCTTTGTTGGGATGGGAGGGCTAGGTAAAACTACAATC
GCTCAAGAAGTGTTCAATGACAAAGAGATCGAACATCGTTTCGAAAGAAGGATATGGGTGTCTGTGTCCC
AGACTTTTACTGAAGAACAGATCATGAGAAGCATATTGAGGAACTTGGGGGACGCGAGTGTTGGAGATGA
TATTGGAACATTGCTGAGAAAAATCCAGCAGTATCTTTTGGGGAAAAGGTACTTGATAGTTATGGACGAT
GTATGGGACAAGAATTTGAGCTGGTGGGACAAGATCTACCAAGGACTGCCTAGAGGACAAGGAGGTAGCG
TTATCGTGACCACAAGGTCGGAATCTGTAGCGAAAAGGGTGCAAGCGAGAGACGACAAGACTCACCGTCC
AGAGCTCCTTAGTCCTGATAACAGTTGGCTGCTGTTTTGTAATGTGGCATTTGCAGCAAATGACGGTACT
TGTGAGCGTCCCGAGCTAGAGGATGTTGGCAAGGAGATTGTAACGAAATGCAAAGGTTTGCCTTTGACAA
TCAAAGCGGTTGGTGGGTTACTTCTGTGCAAAGACCATGTCTATCATGAATGGAGACGAATTGCAGAGCA
TTTTCAGGATGAGCTAAGAGGAAACACTTCTGAAACTGACAATGTTATGTCATCTCTGCAGTTGAGCTAC
GATGAACTCCCTTCCCACCTTAAGTCGTGCATTCTCACGCTTTCGCTCTATCCAGAGGACTGTGTTATAC
CAAAACAACAACTAGTACATGGATGGATCGGAGAAGGTTTTGTCATGTGGAGAAACGGAAGATCTGCAAC
TGAATCTGGAGAGGACTGCTTTTCCGGGCTCACAAACAGGTGTCTAATAGAAGTTGTAGACAAAACCTAT
AGCGGAACCATCATCACTTGCAAGATTCATGTTATGGTTCGTGATTTGGTGATCGATATAGCCAAGAAGG
ATTCGTTCTCTAACCCGGAAGGCCTCAACTGTCGTCACCTTGGGATTAGTGGAAACTTTGATGAGAAGCA
GATCAAAGTTAACCATAAGCTGAGAGGCGTAGTGTCAACAACTAAGACAGGTGAAGTGAACAAGCTCAAC
TCAGACTTAGCTAAGAAATTCACAGACTGCAAATATCTTCGGGTTCTCGATATCTCGAAATCCATATTTG
ATGCTCCTCTGTCTGAGATTTTGGATGAGATTGCAAGCCTTCAACACTTAGCATGTCTTAGTTTGAGCAA
CACACATCCGTTGATCCAGTTTCCTCGTTCCATGGAAGATCTCCACAACCTTCAGATTCTAGACGCAAGC
TACTGTCAGAATCTGAAACAACTTCAACCTTGCATCGTCTTGTTCAAGAAACTCCTTGTACTTGACATGA
CGAACTGTGGATCCCTTGAATGCTTCCCCAAGGGTATCGGAAGTCTCGTGAAGCTCGAAGTTCTGTTGGG
ATTTAAGCCAGCCAGGTCCAACAATGGGTGCAAGCTCAGTGAAGTGAAAAATCTCACAAACCTTCGGAAA
CTTGGTCTTTCTCTGACTCGTGGCGATCAGATAGAAGAGGAGGAGCTTGATTCTTTGATAAACCTAAGCA
AGCTGATGTCCATTTCGATCAACTGCTATGATAGCTACGGCGATGATCTCATAACCAAAATAGACGCCCT
TACTCCTCCACACCAGCTCCATGAGCTTTCTCTACAATTCTATCCTGGAAAGTCGAGTCCATCGTGGTTG
AGTCCTCACAAGCTTCCGATGTTGAGGTACATGTCAATATGTTCAGGTAATTTGGTGAAAATGCAGGAAC
CATTCTGGGGAAACGAGAATACTCACTGGAGAATTGAAGGTTTAATGTTAAGTTCATTGTCGGACCTAGA
CATGGACTGGGAAGTGCTGCAACAGTCAATGCCGTACCTGAGGACCGTGACCGCAAACTGGTGTCCAGAG
CTAGAGTCTTTCGCGATTGAAGATGTTGGCTTTAGAGGCGGAGTGTGGATGAAAACACCATTGCACAGAA
CCGGTTCGTACCCATACGATGTTCCTGACTATGCGGGCTATCCCTATGACGTCCCGGACTATGCAGGATT
GTATCCATATGACGTTCCAGATTACGCCACTAGAGCTGCTTACCCATACGATGTTCCTGACTATGCGGGC
TATCCCTATGACGTCCCGGACTATGCAGGATTGTATCCATATGACGTTCCAGATTACGCCTGAGCTTGTC
CTGCTTTAATGAGATATGCGAGAAGCCTATGATCGCATGATATTTGCTTTCAATTCTGTTGTGCACGTTG
TAAAAAACCTGAGCATGTGTAGCTCAGATCCTTACCGCCGGTTTCGGTTCATTCTAATGAATATATCACC
CGTTACTATCGTATTTTTATGAATAATATTCTCCGTTCAATTTACTGATTGTACCCTACTACTTATATGT
ACAATATTAAAATGAAAACAATATATTGTGCTGAATAGGTTTATAGCGACATCTATGATAGAGCGCCACA
ATAACAAACAATTGCGTTTTATTATTACAAATCCAATTTTAAAAAAAGCGGCAGAACCGGTCAAACCTAA
AAGACTGATTACATAAATCTTATTCAAATTTCAAAAGTGCCCCAGGGGCTAGTATCTACGACACACCGAG
CGGCGAACTAATAACGCTCACTGAAGGGAACTCCGGTTCCCCGCCGGCGCGCATGGGTGAGATTCCTTGA
AGTTGAGTATTGGCCGTCCGCTCTACCGAAAGTTACGGGCACCATTCAACCCGGTCCAGCACGGCGGCCG
GGTAACCGACTTGCTGCCCCGAGAATTATGCAGCATTTTTTTGGTGTATGTGGGCCCCAAATGAAGTGCA
GGTCAAACCTTGACAGTGACGACAAATCGTTGGGCGGGTCCAGGGCGAATTTTGCGACAACATGTCGAGG
CTCAGCAGGACCGCTACTAGAGGATGCACATGTGACCGA
Features (pLannotate 1.2.2; 20 found; start..end, strand, type, name):
     32..56      +  misc_feature   RB T-DNA repeat: right border repeat from nopaline C58 T-DNA
    179..767     -  rep_origin     ori: high-copy-number ColE1/pMB1/pBR322/pUC origin of replication
    938..1732    -  CDS            KanR: aminoglycoside phosphotransferase; aphA-3; confers resistance to kanamycin
   1733..1837    -  promoter       AmpR promoter: bla
   1854..1914    -  rep_origin     oriV (fragment): incP origin of replication
   2120..2314    -  rep_origin     pVS1 oriV: origin of replication for the Pseudomonas plasmid pVS1 (Heeb et al., 2000)
   2380..3453    -  CDS            pVS1 RepA: replication protein from the Pseudomonas plasmid pVS1 (Heeb et al., 2000)
   3882..4511    -  CDS            pVS1 StaA: stability protein from the Pseudomonas plasmid pVS1 (Heeb et al., 2000)
   4775..4799    +  misc_feature   LB T-DNA repeat: left border repeat from nopaline C58 T-DNA
   5009..5192    +  promoter       NOS promoter: nopaline synthase promoter NOS promoter
   5213..6004    +  CDS            neo: KKA2_KLEPN - Also known as kan, nptII. Experimental evidence at protein level: Swiss-Prot protein existence level 1. Resistance to kanamycin, neomycin, paromomycin, ribostamycin, butirosin and gentamicin B. From Klebsiella pneumoniae.
   6033..6285    +  terminator     NOS terminator: nopaline synthase terminator and poly(A) signal
   6311..7117    +  CDS            IBMP_CAMVB (fragment): Experimental evidence at protein level: Swiss-Prot protein existence level 1. Enhances the ribosomal termination-reinitiation event leading to the translation of major open reading frames on the polycistronic viral RNAs. From Cauliflower mosaic virus (strain Bari 1) (CaMV).
   7301..7646    +  promoter       CaMV 35S promoter: strong constitutive promoter from cauliflower mosaic virus
   7598..7644    +  promoter       minimal CaMV 35S promoter: minimal 35S promoter from cauliflower mosaic virus
   7675..7728    +  misc_feature   TMV Ω: translational enhancer from the tobacco mosaic virus 5'-leader sequence (Gallie et al., 1988)
   7737..10292   +  CDS            RPP13L4: R13L4_ARATH - Also known as ZAR1 From Arabidopsis thaliana (Mouse-ear cress).
  10299..10387   +  CDS            3xHA (fragment): three tandem HA epitope tags
  10401..10489   +  CDS            3xHA (fragment): three tandem HA epitope tags
  10501..11208   +  terminator     OCS terminator: octopine synthase terminator
