[The description below was written by a language model from this plasmid's Addgene catalogue record and pLannotate feature annotations shown in this document.]
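Description:
pZA36 is a plant expression binary vector built on the Golden Gate-compatible pICH86988 backbone and designed for Agrobacterium-mediated delivery of a T-DNA into plant cells. The backbone carries a high-copy ColE1/pUC-type origin for propagation in E. coli, together with the pVS1 origin, RepA replication protein and StaA stability protein, which support maintenance in Agrobacterium. A fragment of an incP oriV is also annotated. Bacterial selection is by kanamycin, through an aphA-3 aminoglycoside phosphotransferase gene driven by the bla (AmpR) promoter.

Nopaline-type left and right border repeats define the transferred region, which holds two cassettes. The first is a plant selection marker: nptII (neo) under the nopaline synthase promoter and terminator, conferring kanamycin resistance in plants. The second is the expression unit, in which the strong constitutive CaMV 35S promoter is followed by the tobacco mosaic virus Ω translational enhancer. An upstream stretch is annotated as a fragment of a CaMV coding sequence and probably reflects extended viral promoter-region sequence. This unit drives the Arabidopsis thaliana ZAR1 (RPP13L4) coding sequence, fused at its C terminus to a 6xHA epitope tag (annotated as two tandem 3xHA fragments) and terminated by the octopine synthase terminator.

The ZAR1 insert carries two substitutions, L17E plus a second change that the record lists inconsistently as D489V in the mutation field and D498V in the purpose statement. The record does not say what effect either mutation has. The plasmid belongs to a vector set for studying the ZAR1 resistosome in Nicotiana benthamiana, and the HA tag allows immunodetection of the expressed protein.
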