Addgene plasmid #158514: pZA36
Purpose: In planta gene expression of Golden gate compatible A. thaliana ZAR1 D498V/L17E-6xHA. Km plant selection marker.
Depositing lab: Sophien Kamoun. Depositing organization: Sainsbury Laboratory, Norwich. Publication: A vector system for fast-forward studies of the HOPZ-ACTIVATED RESISTANCE1 (ZAR1) resistosome in the model plant Nicotiana benthamiana. Harant A, Pai H, Sakai T, Kamoun S, Adachi H. Plant Physiol. 2022 Jan 20;188(1):70-80. doi: 10.1093/plphys/kiab471. PubMed 34633454.
Backbone
  Vector backbone: pICH86988
  Backbone manufacturer: https://www.addgene.org/48076/
  Vector type: Plant Expression
Growth in bacteria
  Bacterial resistance: Kanamycin, 50 μg/mL
  Growth temperature: 37°C
  Growth strain: DH5alpha
  Copy number: High Copy
Gene/Insert
  Gene/Insert name: ZAR1-6xHA
  Species: A. thaliana (mustard weed)
  Mutation: L17E, D489V
  Entrez Gene: ZAR1 (a.k.a. HOPZ-ACTIVATED RESISTANCE 1, ZAR1)
  Tag / fusion protein: 6xHA (C terminal on insert)
  Cloning method: Restriction Enzyme; 5′ cloning site Unknown (unknown if destroyed)
Terms and licenses: Academic/Nonprofit Terms; Industry Terms: Not Available to Industry
How to cite: pZA36 was a gift from Sophien Kamoun (Addgene plasmid # 158514 ; http://n2t.net/addgene:158514 ; RRID:Addgene_158514)
